>Addgene plasmid #129428 | pLOC CMV-IRES-Dsred-blasticidin | addgene full sequence | sequence record 255692 | Addgene NGS Result
TGGAAGGGCTAATTCACTCCCAAAGAAGACAAGATATCCTTGATCTGTGGATCTACCACACACAAGGCTA
CTTCCCTGATTAGCAGAACTACACACCAGGGCCAGGGGTCAGATATCCACTGACCTTTGGATGGTGCTAC
AAGCTAGTACCAGTTGAGCCAGATAAGGTAGAAGAGGCCAATAAAGGAGAGAACACCAGCTTGTTACACC
CTGTGAGCCTGCATGGGATGGATGACCCGGAGAGAGAAGTGTTAGAGTGGAGGTTTGACAGCCGCCTAGC
ATTTCATCACGTGGCCCGAGAGCTGCATCCGGAGTACTTCAAGAACTGCTGATATCGAGCTTGCTACAAG
GGACTTTCCGCTGGGGACTTTCCAGGGAGGCGTGGCCTGGGCGGGACTGGGGAGTGGCGAGCCCTCAGAT
CCTGCATATAAGCAGCTGCTTTTTGCCTGTACTGGGTCTCTCTGGTTAGACCAGATCTGAGCCTGGGAGC
TCTCTGGCTAACTAGGGAACCCACTGCTTAAGCCTCAATAAAGCTTGCCTTGAGTGCTTCAAGTAGTGTG
TGCCCGTCTGTTGTGTGACTCTGGTAACTAGAGATCCCTCAGACCCTTTTAGTCAGTGTGGAAAATCTCT
AGCAGTGGCGCCCGAACAGGGACTTGAAAGCGAAAGGGAAACCAGAGGAGCTCTCTCGACGCAGGACTCG
GCTTGCTGAAGCGCGCACGGCAAGAGGCGAGGGGCGGCGACTGGTGAGTACGCCAAAAATTTTGACTAGC
GGAGGCTAGAAGGAGAGAGATGGGTGCGAGAGCGTCAGTATTAAGCGGGGGAGAATTAGATCGCGATGGG
AAAAAATTCGGTTAAGGCCAGGGGGAAAGAAAAAATATAAATTAAAACATATAGTATGGGCAAGCAGGGA
GCTAGAACGATTCGCAGTTAATCCTGGCCTGTTAGAAACATCAGAAGGCTGTAGACAAATACTGGGACAG
CTACAACCATCCCTTCAGACAGGATCAGAAGAACTTAGATCATTATATAATACAGTAGCAACCCTCTATT
GTGTGCATCAAAGGATAGAGATAAAAGACACCAAGGAAGCTTTAGACAAGATAGAGGAAGAGCAAAACAA
AAGTAAGACCACCGCACAGCAAGCGGCCGGCCGCTGATCTTCAGACCTGGAGGAGGAGATATGAGGGACA
ATTGGAGAAGTGAATTATATAAATATAAAGTAGTAAAAATTGAACCATTAGGAGTAGCACCCACCAAGGC
AAAGAGAAGAGTGGTGCAGAGAGAAAAAAGAGCAGTGGGAATAGGAGCTTTGTTCCTTGGGTTCTTGGGA
GCAGCAGGAAGCACTATGGGCGCAGCGTCAATGACGCTGACGGTACAGGCCAGACAATTATTGTCTGGTA
TAGTGCAGCAGCAGAACAATTTGCTGAGGGCTATTGAGGCGCAACAGCATCTGTTGCAACTCACAGTCTG
GGGCATCAAGCAGCTCCAGGCAAGAATCCTGGCTGTGGAAAGATACCTAAAGGATCAACAGCTCCTGGGG
ATTTGGGGTTGCTCTGGAAAACTCATTTGCACCACTGCTGTGCCTTGGAATGCTAGTTGGAGTAATAAAT
CTCTGGAACAGATTTGGAATCACACGACCTGGATGGAGTGGGACAGAGAAATTAACAATTACACAAGCTT
AATACACTCCTTAATTGAAGAATCGCAAAACCAGCAAGAAAAGAATGAACAAGAATTATTGGAATTAGAT
AAATGGGCAAGTTTGTGGAATTGGTTTAACATAACAAATTGGCTGTGGTATATAAAATTATTCATAATGA
TAGTAGGAGGCTTGGTAGGTTTAAGAATAGTTTTTGCTGTACTTTCTATAGTGAATAGAGTTAGGCAGGG
ATATTCACCATTATCGTTTCAGACCCACCTCCCAACCCCGAGGGGACCCGACAGGCCCGAAGGAATAGAA
GAAGAAGGTGGAGAGAGAGACAGAGACAGATCCATTCGATTAGTGAACGGATCTCGACGGTATCGCCTTT
AAAAGAAAAGGGGGGATTGGGGGGTACAGTGCAGGGGAAAGAATAGTAGACATAATAGCAACAGACATAC
AAACTAAAGAATTACAAAAACAAATTACAAAAATTCAAAATTTTCGGGTTTATTACAGGGACAGCAGAGA
TCCAGTTTATCGATAAGCTTGGGAGTTCCGCGTTACATAACTTACGGTAAATGGCCCGCCTGGCTGACCG
CCCAACGACCCCCGCCCATTGACGTCAATAATGACGTATGTTCCCATAGTAACGCCAATAGGGACTTTCC
ATTGACGTCAATGGGTGGAGTATTTACGGTAAACTGCCCACTTGGCAGTACATCAAGTGTATCATATGCC
AAGTACGCCCCCTATTGACGTCAATGACGGTAAATGGCCCGCCTGGCATTATGCCCAGTACATGACCTTA
TGGGACTTTCCTACTTGGCAGTACATCTACGTATTAGTCATCGCTATTACCATGGTGATGCGGTTTTGGC
AGTACATCAATGGGCGTGGATAGCGGTTTGACTCACGGGGATTTCCAAGTCTCCACCCCATTGACGTCAA
TGGGAGTTTGTTTTGGCACCAAAATCAACGGGACTTTCCAAAATGTCGTAACAACTCCGCCCCATTGACG
CAAATGGGCGGTAGGCGTGTACGGTGGGAGGTCTATATAAGCAGAGCTCGTTTAGTGAACCGTCAGATCG
CCTGGAGACGCCATCCACGCTGTTTTGACCTCCATAGAAGACACCGACTCTACTAGATTAATTAAGTTTA
AACTTAAGCTTGGTACCGAGCTCGGATCCACTAGTCCAGTGTGGTGGAATTCTGCAGATATCACAAGTTT
GTACAAAGTGGTTGCTAGCTAATGAACCGGGCGCGCCGCCCCTCTCCCTCCCCCCCCCCCTAACGTTACT
GGCCGAAGCCGCTTGGAATAAGGCCGGTGTGCGTTTGTCTATATGTTATTTTCCACCATATTGCCGTCTT
TTGGCAATGTGAGGGCCCGGAAACCTGGCCCTGTCTTCTTGACGAGCATTCCTAGGGGTCTTTCCCCTCT
CGCCAAAGGAATGCAAGGTCTGTTGAATGTCGTGAAGGAAGCAGTTCCTCTGGAAGCTTCTTGAAGACAA
ACAACGTCTGTAGCGACCCTTTGCAGGCAGCGGAACCCCCCACCTGGCGACAGGTGCCTCTGCGGCCAAA
AGCCACGTGTATAAGATACACCTGCAAAGGCGGCACAACCCCAGTGCCACGTTGTGAGTTGGATAGTTGT
GGAAAGAGTCAAATGGCTCTCCTCAAGCGTATTCAACAAGGGGCTGAAGGATGCCCAGAAGGTACCCCAT
TGTATGGGATCTGATCTGGGGCCTCGGTGCACATGCTTTACATGTGTTTAGTCGAGGTTAAAAAAACGTC
TAGGCCCCCCGAACCACGGGGACGTGGTTTTCCTTTGAAAAACACGATAATACCGGTATGGATAGCACTG
AGAACGTCATCAAGCCCTTCATGCGCTTCAAGGTGCACATGGAGGGCTCCGTGAACGGCCACGAGTTCGA
GATCGAGGGCGAGGGCGAGGGCAAGCCCTACGAGGGCACCCAGACCGCCAAGCTGCAGGTGACCAAGGGC
GGCCCCCTGCCCTTCGCCTGGGACATCCTGTCCCCCCAGTTCCAGTACGGCTCCAAGGTGTACGTGAAGC
ACCCCGCCGACATCCCCGACTACAAGAAGCTGTCCTTCCCCGAGGGCTTCAAGTGGGAGCGCGTGATGAA
CTTCGAGGACGGCGGCGTGGTGACCGTGACCCAGGACTCCTCCCTGCAGGACGGCACCTTCATCTACCAC
GTGAAGTTCATCGGCGTGAACTTCCCCTCCGACGGCCCCGTAATGCAGAAGAAGACTCTGGGCTGGGAGC
CCTCCACCGAGCGCCTGTACCCCCGCGACGGCGTGCTGAAGGGCGAGATCCACAAGGCGCTGAAGCTGAA
GGGCGGCGGCCACTACCTGGTGGAGTTCAAGTCAATCTACATGGCCAAGAAGCCCGTGAAGCTGCCCGGC
TACTACTACGTGGACTCCAAGCTGGACATCACCTCCCACAACGAGGACTACACCGTGGTGGAGCAGTACG
AGCGCGCCGAGGCCCGCCACCACCTGTTCCAGAGATCTCGAGCTCAAGCTTCGAATTCTGCAGTCGAGCA
GCTGTTGAATTTTGACCTTCTTAAGCTTGCGGGAGACGTCGAGTCCAACCCTGGGCCCGGTACCAGGAGG
GCCACCATGAAGACCTTCAACATCTCTCAGCAGGATCTGGAGCTGGTGGAGGTCGCCACTGAGAAGATCA
CCATGCTCTATGAGGACAACAAGCACCATGTCGGGGCGGCCATCAGGACCAAGACTGGGGAGATCATCTC
TGCTGTCCACATTGAGGCCTACATTGGCAGGGTCACTGTCTGTGCTGAAGCCATTGCCATTGGGTCTGCT
GTGAGCAACGGGCAGAAGGACTTTGACACCATTGTGGCTGTCAGGCACCCCTACTCTGATGAGGTGGACA
GATCCATCAGGGTGGTCAGCCCCTGTGGCATGTGCAGAGAGCTGATCTCTGACTATGCTCCTGACTGCTT
TGTGCTCATTGAGATGAATGGCAAGCTGGTCAAAACCACCATTGAGGAACTCATCCCCCTCAAGTACACC
AGGAACTAATAATAAGTTAACAATCAACCTCTGGATTACAAAATTTGTGAAAGATTGACTGGTATTCTTA
ACTATGTTGCTCCTTTTACGCTATGTGGATACGCTGCTTTAATGCCTTTGTATCATGCTATTGCTTCCCG
TATGGCTTTCATTTTCTCCTCCTTGTATAAATCCTGGTTGCTGTCTCTTTATGAGGAGTTGTGGCCCGTT
GTCAGGCAACGTGGCGTGGTGTGCACTGTGTTTGCTGACGCAACCCCCACTGGTTGGGGCATTGCCACCA
CCTGTCAGCTCCTTTCCGGGACTTTCGCTTTCCCCCTCCCTATTGCCACGGCGGAACTCATCGCCGCCTG
CCTTGCCCGCTGCTGGACAGGGGCTCGGCTGTTGGGCACTGACAATTCCGTGGTGTTGTCGGGGAAGCTG
ACGTCCTTTCCATGGCTGCTCGCCTGTGTTGCCACCTGGATTCTGCGCGGGACGTCCTTCTGCTACGTCC
CTTCGGCCCTCAATCCAGCGGACCTTCCTTCCCGCGGCCTGCTGCCGGCTCTGCGGCCTCTTCCGCGTCT
TCGCCTTCGCCCTCAGACGAGTCGGATCTCCCTTTGGGCCGCCTCCCCGCCTGGAATTAATTCTGCAGTC
GAGACCTAGAAAAACATGGAGCAATCACAAGTAGCAATACAGCAGCTACCAATGCTGATTGTGCCTGGCT
AGAAGCACAAGAGGAGGAGGAGGTGGGTTTTCCAGTCACACCTCAGGTACCTTTAAGACCAATGACTTAC
AAGGCAGCTGTAGATCTTAGCCACTTTTTAAAAGAAAAGAGGGGACTGGAAGGGCTAATTCACTCCCAAC
GAAGACAAGATCTGCTTTTTGCTTGTACTGGGTCTCTCTGGTTAGACCAGATCTGAGCCTGGGAGCTCTC
TGGCTAACTAGGGAACCCACTGCTTAAGCCTCAATAAAGCTTGCCTTGAGTGCTTCAAGTAGTGTGTGCC
CGTCTGTTGTGTGACTCTGGTAACTAGAGATCCCTCAGACCCTTTTAGTCAGTGTGGAAAATCTCTAGCA
GTAGTAGTTCATGTCATCTTATTATTCAGTATTTATAACTTGCAAAGAAATGAATATCAGAGAGTGAGAG
GCCTTGACATTGTTTAAACCCGCTGATCAGCCTCGACTGTGCCTTCTAGTTGCCAGCCATCTGTTGTTTG
CCCCTCCCCCGTGCCTTCCTTGACCCTGGAAGGTGCCACTCCCACTGTCCTTTCCTAATAAAATGAGGAA
ATTGCATCGCATTGTCTGAGTAGGTGTCATTCTATTCTGGGGGGTGGGGTGGGGCAGGACAGCAAGGGGG
AGGATTGGGAAGACAATAGCAGGCATGCTGGGGATGCGGTGGGCTCTATGGCTTCTGAGGCGGAAAGAAC
CAGCTGGGGCTCTAGGGGGTATCCCC
[124 nt withheld, positions 6117-6240]
C
[91 nt withheld, positions 6242-6332]
A
[49 nt withheld, positions 6334-6382]
CCTTTGACGTTGGAGTCCACGTTCTTT
[37 nt withheld, positions 6410-6446]
ACCCTATCTCGGTCTATTCTTTTGATTTATAAGGGATTTTGCCGATTTCGGCCTATTGGTTAAAAAATGA
GCTGATTTAACAAAAATTTAACGCGAATTAATTCTGTGGAATGTGTGTCAGTTAGGGTGTGGAAAGTCCC
CAGGCTCCCCAGCAGGCAGAAGTATGCAAAGCATGCATCTCAATTAGTCAGCAACCAGGTGTGGAAAGTC
CCCAGGCTCCCCAGCAGGCAGAAGTATGCAAAGCATGCATCTCAATTAGTCAGCAACCATAGTCCCGCCC
CTAACTCCGCCCATCCCGCCCCTAACTCCGCCCAGTTCCGCCCATTCTCCGCCCCATGGCTGACTAATTT
TTTTTATTTATGCAGAGGCCGAGGCCGCCTCTGCCTCTGAGCTATTCCAGAAGTAGTGAGGAGGCTTTTT
TGGAGGCCTAGGCTTTTGCAAAAAGCTCCCGGGAGCTTGTATATCCATTTTCGGATCTGATCAGCACGTG
ATGAAAAAGCCTGAACTCACCGCGACGTCATGTGAGCAAAAGGCCAGCAAAAGGCCAGGAACCGTAAAAA
GGCCGCGTTGCTGGCGTTTTTCCATAGGCTCCGCCCCCCTGACGAGCATCACAAAAATCGACGCTCAAGT
CAGAGGTGGCGAAACCCGACAGGACTATAAAGATACCAGGCGTTTCCCCCTGGAAGCTCCCTCGTGCGCT
CTCCTGTTCCGACCCTGCCGCTTACCGGATACCTGTCCGCCTTTCTCCCTTCGGGAAGCGTGGCGCTTTC
TCATAGCTCACGCTGTAGGTATCTCAGTTCGGTGTAGGTCGTTCGCTCCAAGCTGGGCTGTGTGCACGAA
CCCCCCGTTCAGCCCGACCGCTGCGCCTTATCCGGTAACTATCGTCTTGAGTCCAACCCGGTAAGACACG
ACTTATCGCCACTGGCAGCAGCCACTGGTAACAGGATTAGCAGAGCGAGGTATGTAGGCGGTGCTACAGA
GTTCTTGAAGTGGTGGCCTAACTACGGCTACACTAGAAGAACAGTATTTGGTATCTGCGCTCTGCTGAAG
CCAGTTACCTTCGGAAAAAGAGTTGGTAGCTCTTGATCCGGCAAACAAACCACCGCTGGTAGCGGTGGTT
TTTTTGTTTGCAAGCAGCAGATTACGCGCAGAAAAAAAGGATCTCAAGAAGATCCTTTGATCTTTTCTAC
GGGGTCTGACGCTCAGTGGAACGAAAACTCACGTTAAGGGATTTTGGTCATGAGATTATCAAAAAGGATC
TTCACCTAGATCCTTTTAAATTAAAAATGAAGTTTTAAATCAATCTAAAGTATATATGAGTAAACTTGGT
CTGACAGTTACCAATGCTTAATCAGTGAGGCACCTATCTCAGCGATCTGTCTATTTCGTTCATCCATAGT
TGCCTGACTCCCCGTCGTGTAGATAACTACGATACGGGAGGGCTTACCATCTGGCCCCAGTGCTGCAATG
ATACCGCGAGACCCACGCTCACCGGCTCCAGATTTATCAGCAATAAACCAGCCAGCCGGAAGGGCCGAGC
GCAGAAGTGGTCCTGCAACTTTATCCGCCTCCATCCAGTCTATTAATTGTTGCCGGGAAGCTAGAGTAAG
TAGTTCGCCAGTTAATAGTTTGCGCAACGTTGTTGCCATTGCTACAGGCATCGTGGTGTCACGCTCGTCG
TTTGGTATGGCTTCATTCAGCTCCGGTTCCCAACGATCAAGGCGAGTTACATGATCCCCCATGTTGTGCA
AAAAAGCGGTTAGCTCCTTCGGTCCTCCGATCGTTGTCAGAAGTAAGTTGGCCGCAGTGTTATCACTCAT
GGTTATGGCAGCACTGCATAATTCTCTTACTGTCATGCCATCCGTAAGATGCTTTTCTGTGACTGGTGAG
TACTCAACCAAGTCATTCTGAGAATAGTGTATGCGGCGACCGAGTTGCTCTTGCCCGGCGTCAATACGGG
ATAATACCGCGCCACATAGCAGAACTTTAAAAGTGCTCATCATTGGAAAACGTTCTTCGGGGCGAAAACT
CTCAAGGATCTTACCGCTGTTGAGATCCAGTTCGATGTAACCCACTCGTGCACCCAACTGATCTTCAGCA
TCTTTTACTTTCACCAGCGTTTCTGGGTGAGCAAAAACAGGAAGGCAAAATGCCGCAAAAAAGGGAATAA
GGGCGACACGGAAATGTTGAATACTCATACTCTTCCTTTTTCAATATTATTGAAGCATTTATCAGGGTTA
TTGTCTCATGAGCGGATACATATTTGAATGTATTTAGAAAAATAAACAAATAGGGGTTCCGCGCACATTT
CCCCGAAAAGTGCCACCTGACGTCGACGGATCGGGAGATCAACTTGTTTATTGCAGCTTATAATGGTTAC
AAATAAAGCAATAGCATCACAAATTTCACAAATAAAGCATTTTTTTCACTGCATTCTAGTTGTGGTTTGT
CCAAACTCATCAATGTATCTTATCATGTCTGGATCAACTGGATAACTCAAGCTAACCAAAATCATCCCAA
ACTTCCCACCCCATACCCTATTACCACTGCCAATTACCTGTGGTTTCATTTACTCTAAACCTGTGATTCC
TCTGAATTATTTTCATTTTAAAGAAATTGTATTTGTTAAATATGTACTACAAACTTAGTAGT
Features (pLannotate 1.2.2; 24 found; start..end, strand, type, name):
    377..634     +  LTR            5' LTR (truncated): truncated 5' long terminal repeat (LTR) from HIV-1
    681..806     +  misc_feature   HIV-1 Ψ: packaging signal of human immunodeficiency virus type 1
    790..1128    +  CDS            HIV-1 gag (fragment): gag protein from human immunodeficiency virus 1; gag
   1303..1536    +  misc_feature   RRE: The Rev response element (RRE) of HIV-1 allows for Rev-dependent mRNA export from the nucleus to the cytoplasm.
   1913..2013    +  CDS            Rev (fragment): human immunodeficiency virus 1 (HIV-1) Rev protein; rev; enhances nuclear export of unspliced and incompletely spliced viral mRNAs
   2028..2143    +  misc_feature   cPPT/CTS: central polypurine tract and central termination sequence of HIV-1 (lacking the first T)
   2201..2504    +  enhancer       CMV enhancer: human cytomegalovirus immediate early enhancer
   2505..2708    +  promoter       CMV promoter: human cytomegalovirus (CMV) immediate early promoter
   2909..3482    +  misc_feature   IRES: internal ribosome entry site (IRES) of the encephalomyocarditis virus (EMCV)
   3488..4162    +  CDS            DsRed-Express2: DsRed-Express2 is a basic (constitutively fluorescent) orange fluorescent protein published in 2008, derived from Discosoma sp.. It is reported to be a rapidly-maturing protein.
   4163..4197    +  misc_feature   MCS (fragment): multiple cloning site
   4277..4696    +  CDS            bsr: BSR_BACCE - Experimental evidence at protein level: Swiss-Prot protein existence level 1. Catalyzes the deamination of the cytosine moiety of the antibiotics blasticidin S, cytomycin and acetylblasticidin S. From Bacillus cereus.
   4712..5300    +  misc_feature   WPRE: woodchuck hepatitis virus posttranscriptional regulatory element
   5317..5505    +  CDS            nef (fragment): NEF_HV1Z2 - Experimental evidence at protein level: Swiss-Prot protein existence level 1. Extracellular Nef protein targets CD4(+) T-lymphocytes for apoptosis by interacting with CXCR4 surface receptors. From Human immunodeficiency virus type 1 group M subtype D (isolate Z2/CDC-Z34) (HIV-1).
   5507..5740    +  LTR            3' LTR (ΔU3): self-inactivating 3' long terminal repeat (LTR) from HIV-1
   5847..6071    +  polyA_signal   bGH poly(A) signal: bovine growth hormone polyadenylation signal
   6075..6096    +  promoter       SV40 promoter (fragment): SV40 enhancer and early promoter
   6117..6545    +  rep_origin     f1 ori (sequence partly withheld): f1 bacteriophage origin of replication; arrow indicates direction of (+) strand synthesis
   6559..6888    +  promoter       SV40 promoter: SV40 enhancer and early promoter
   7025..7613    -  rep_origin     ori: high-copy-number ColE1/pMB1/pBR322/pUC origin of replication
   7784..8644    -  CDS            AmpR: β-lactamase; bla; confers resistance to ampicillin, carbenicillin, and related antibiotics
   8645..8749    -  promoter       AmpR promoter: bla
   8797..8931    +  polyA_signal   SV40 poly(A) signal: SV40 polyadenylation signal
   9098..329     +  CDS            nef (fragment) (across the origin): NEF_HV1BR - Experimental evidence at protein level: Swiss-Prot protein existence level 1. Extracellular Nef protein targets CD4(+) T-lymphocytes for apoptosis by interacting with CXCR4 surface receptors (PubMed:14990729). From Human immunodeficiency virus type 1 group M subtype B (isolate BRU/LAI) (HIV-1).
