[The description below was written by a language model from this plasmid's Addgene catalogue record and pLannotate feature annotations shown in this document.]
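Description:
pLOC CMV-IRES-Dsred-blasticidin is a 9.1 kb HIV-1-based lentiviral transfer vector built on the pLOC backbone. It is propagated in E. coli as a high-copy plasmid through a ColE1/pUC-type origin with ampicillin selection (AmpR under its own bla promoter). An f1 origin is also present. The viral portion contains a truncated 5' LTR, the Ψ packaging signal with an adjoining gag fragment, the Rev response element for Rev-dependent nuclear export of the genomic RNA, and a cPPT/CTS element that aids nuclear import in transduced cells. The 3' LTR carries the ΔU3 deletion, so the integrated provirus is self-inactivating, and a bGH polyadenylation signal lies downstream of it. Short nef and rev fragments are annotated as residual HIV-1 sequence. Because only cis-acting viral elements are present, the packaging and envelope functions must be supplied in trans to make particles.

The internal cassette is driven by the CMV immediate-early enhancer and promoter, followed by a gap of about 200 bp with no annotated feature, then an EMCV IRES. The IRES directs cap-independent translation of DsRed-Express2, a rapidly maturing red fluorescent protein. This is followed by a short MCS remnant and the bsr blasticidin S deaminase gene. The record names the insert as Dsred-blasticidin, cloned between AscI and HpaI, but it does not state how the two coding regions are linked, for example as a direct fusion or through a cleavage peptide. A WPRE downstream enhances transcript expression. No gene of interest is annotated between the promoter and the IRES, so the construct appears suited as an empty or control vector. It could also serve as a recipient for an ORF co-expressed with the red fluorescent and blasticidin-selectable markers, though the record states only marker expression as its purpose.
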