Addgene plasmid #129428: pLOC CMV-IRES-Dsred-blasticidin
Purpose: expression of Dsred-blasticidin under CMVpromoter -IRES
Depositing lab: Oskar Laur. Depositing organization: Emory University.
Backbone
  Vector backbone: pLOC
  Vector type: Lentiviral
Growth in bacteria
  Bacterial resistance: Ampicillin, 100 μg/mL
  Growth temperature: 37°C
  Growth strain: NEB Stable
  Copy number: High Copy
Gene/Insert
  Gene/Insert name: Dsred-blasticidin
  Species: Synthetic
  Cloning method: Restriction Enzyme; 5′ cloning site AscI (unknown if destroyed); 3′ cloning site HpaI (unknown if destroyed)
Terms and licenses: Academic/Nonprofit Terms; Industry Terms: Not Available to Industry
How to cite: pLOC CMV-IRES-Dsred-blasticidin was a gift from Oskar Laur (Addgene plasmid # 129428 ; http://n2t.net/addgene:129428 ; RRID:Addgene_129428)
